Addgene plasmid #56001: mPlum-Talin-ABM-10
Purpose: Localization: Talin Actin Binding Domain, Excitation: 590, Emission: 649
Depositing lab: Michael Davidson. Depositing organization: Florida State University, Tallahassee.
Backbone
  Vector backbone: mPlum
  Backbone size w/o insert (bp): 4750
  Vector type: Mammalian Expression
  Selectable markers: Neomycin (select with G418)
Growth in bacteria
  Bacterial resistance: Kanamycin, 50 μg/mL
  Growth temperature: 37°C
  Growth strain: DH5alpha
  Copy number: High Copy
Gene/Insert
  Gene/Insert name: Talin ABM (alt name: NM_011602.5)
  Species: M. musculus (mouse)
  Mutation: Actin Binding Module; I/LWEQ = 197 amino acids from C
  Promoter: CMV
  Tag / fusion protein: mPlum
  Cloning method: Unknown
  Sequencing primers: 5′ CMV-F; 3′ SV40pA-R
Terms and licenses: Academic/Nonprofit Terms; Industry Terms: Not Available to Industry
Depositor comments: . Excitation = 590; Emission = 649
How to cite: mPlum-Talin-ABM-10 was a gift from Michael Davidson (Addgene plasmid # 56001 ; http://n2t.net/addgene:56001 ; RRID:Addgene_56001)
