[The description below was written by a language model from this plasmid's Addgene catalogue record.]
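Description:
mPlum-Talin-ABM-10 is a mammalian expression plasmid built on an mPlum fluorescent-protein backbone of about 4.75 kb (excluding the insert). It is maintained in E. coli as a high-copy plasmid under kanamycin selection and carries a neomycin resistance marker, so transfected mammalian cells can be selected with G418. The record contains catalogue fields only, with no feature table. The origin of replication, the promoter driving the resistance marker and the polyadenylation signal are therefore not listed explicitly. The use of an SV40 polyA reverse sequencing primer does imply that an SV40 polyadenylation signal lies downstream of the expression cassette.

The payload is the actin binding module of mouse talin, with the alternative name pointing to a talin mRNA reference entry. It is described as the I/LWEQ module, comprising 197 amino acids from the C-terminal end of the protein. This fragment is expressed from the CMV immediate-early promoter as a fusion with mPlum, a far-red monomeric fluorescent protein with recorded excitation at 590 nm and emission at 649 nm. The record does not state the orientation of the fusion. The "10" in the name may refer to a linker length, but this is not explained either, and the cloning method is listed as unknown.

The stated purpose is localization. Because the talin I/LWEQ module binds actin filaments, the fusion serves as a far-red marker for imaging where this domain sits in living or fixed mammalian cells. Its emission range also suits it to multicolour experiments alongside green or yellow probes.
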