>Addgene plasmid #56001 | mPlum-Talin-ABM-10 | depositor partial sequence | sequence record 86907 | insert sequence
ACGTCAGATCCGCTAGCGCTACCGGTGGCTACCATGGTGAGCAAGGGCGAGGAGGTCATCAAGGAGTTCA
TGCGCTTCAAGGAGCACATGGAGGGCTCCGTGAACGGCCACGAGTTCGAGATCGAGGGCGAGGGCGAGGG
CCGCCCCTACGAGGGCACCCAGACCGCCAGGCTGAAGGTGACCAAGGGTGGCCCCCTGCCCTTCGCCTGG
GACATCCTGTCCCCTCAGATCATGTACGGCTCCAAGGCCTACGTGAAGCACCCCGCCGACATCCCCGACT
ACTTGAAGCTGTCCTTCCCCGAGGGCTTCAAGTGGGAGCGCGTGATGAACTTCGAGGACGGCGGCGTGGT
GACCGTGACCCAGGACTCCTCCCTGCAGGACGGCGAGTTCATCTACAAGGTGAAGGTGCGCGGCACCAAC
TTCCCCTCCGACGGCCCCGTAATGCAGAAGAAGACCATGGGCTGGGAGGCCTCCTCCGAGCGGATGTACC
CCGAGGACGGCGCCCTGAAGGGCGAGATGAAGATGAGGCTGAGGCTGAAGGACGGCGGCCACTACGACGC
CGAGGTCAAGACCACCTACATGGCCAAGAAGCCCGTGCAGCTGCCCGGCGCCTACAAGACCGACATCAAG
CTGGACATCACCTCCCACAACGAGGACTACACCATCGTGGAACAGTACGAGCGCGCCGAGGGCCGCCACT
CCACCGGCGCCTCCGGACTCAGATCTCGAGCTCAAGCTTCGATCCTAGAAGCTGCCAAGTCCATCGCTGC
AGCCACCAGTGCACTGGTAAAGGCTGCGTCAGCAGCCCAGAGGGAGCTGGTGGCTCAAGGAAAGGTGGGC
GCCATTCCAGCCAATGCACTGGATGATGGGCAGTGGTCGCAGGGCCTCATTTCCGCTGCCCGTATGGTGG
CTGCGGCCACCAACAATCTGTGTGAAGCAGCTAACGCAGCTGTCCAGGGCCATGCTAGCCAGGAGAAACT
CATTTCCTCAGCCAAGCAAGTAGCTGCCTCCACAGCTCAGCTCCTGGTAGCTTGCAAGGTCAAAGCAGAT
CAGGACTCTGAGGCAATGAAACGGCTCCAGGCTGCTGGCAATGCAGTGAAGAGGGCCTCAGATAACCTGG
TAAAGGCGGCCCAGAAAGCTGCAGCCTTCGAAGACCAGGAGAATGAGACGGTGGTGGTGAAGGAGAAAAT
GGTTGGGGGCATTGCCCAGATTATCGCAGCACAGGAAGAGATGCTTCGGAAGGAACGAGAGCTGGAAGAG
GCTCGGAAAAAGCTCGCCCAGATCCGGCAGCAGCAGTACAAGTTCTTGCCTTCAGAGCTTCGAGACGAGC
ACTAAGGATCCACCGGATCTAGATAACTGATCATAATCAGCCATACCACATT
