>Addgene plasmid #56001 | mPlum-Talin-ABM-10 | addgene partial sequence | sequence record 137469 | SV40pA-R 5'-GAAATTTGTGATGCTATTGC-3'
GCTGCATAACAGTTAACAACAACAATTGCATTCATTTTATGTTTCAGGTTCAGGGGGAGGTGTGGGAGGT
TTTTTAAAGCAAGTAAAACCTCTACAAATGTGGTATGGCTGATTATGATCAGTTATCTAGATCCGGTGGA
TCCTTAGTGCTCGTCTCGAAGCTCTGAAGGCAAGAACTTGTACTGCTGCTGCCGGATCTGGGCGAGCTTT
TTCCGAGCCTCTTCCAGCTCTCGTTCCTTCCGAAGCATCTCTTCCTGTGCTGCGATAATCTGGGCAATGC
CCCCAACCATTTTCTCCTTCACCACCACCGTCTCATTCTCCTGGTCTTCGAAGGCTGCAGCTTTCTGGGC
CGCCTTTACCAGGTTATCTGAGGCCCTCTTCACTGCATTGCCAGCAGCCTGGAGCCGTTTCATTGCCTCA
GAGTCCTGATCTGCTTTGACCTTGCAAGCTACCAGGAGCTGAGCTGTGGAGGCAGCTACTTGCTTGGCTG
AGGAAATGAGTTTCTCCTGGCTAGCATGGCCCTGGACAGCTGCGTTAGCTGCTTCACACAGATTGTTGGT
GGCCGCAGCCACCATACGGGCAGCGGAAATGAGGCCCTGCGACCACTGCCCATCATCCAGTGCATTGGCT
GGAATGGCGCCCACCTTTCCTTGAGCCACCAGCTCCCTCTGGGCTGCTGACGCAGCCTTTACCAGTGCAC
TGGTGGCTGCAGCGATGGACTTGGCAGCTTCTAGGATCGAAGCTTGAGCTCGAGATCTGAGTCCGGAGGC
GCCGGTGGA
